>Addgene plasmid #206038 | pCMV-ABCB10-eYFP | addgene full sequence | sequence record 469990 | Addgene NGS Result
GACGGATCGGGAGATCTCCCGATCCCCTATGGTGCACTCTCAGTACAATCTGCTCTGATGCCGCATAGTT
AAGCCAGTATCTGCTCCCTGCTTGTGTGTTGGAGGTCGCTGAGTAGTGCGCGAGCAAAATTTAAGCTACA
ACAAGGCAAGGCTTGACCGACAATTGCATGAAGAATCTGCTTAGGGTTAGGCGTTTTGCGCTGCTTCGCG
ATGTACGGGCCAGATATACGCGTTGACATTGATTATTGACTAGTTATTAATAGTAATCAATTACGGGGTC
ATTAGTTCATAGCCCATATATGGAGTTCCGCGTTACATAACTTACGGTAAATGGCCCGCCTGGCTGACCG
CCCAACGACCCCCGCCCATTGACGTCAATAATGACGTATGTTCCCATAGTAACGCCAATAGGGACTTTCC
ATTGACGTCAATGGGTGGAGTATTTACGGTAAACTGCCCACTTGGCAGTACATCAAGTGTATCATATGCC
AAGTACGCCCCCTATTGACGTCAATGACGGTAAATGGCCCGCCTGGCATTATGCCCAGTACATGACCTTA
TGGGACTTTCCTACTTGGCAGTACATCTACGTATTAGTCATCGCTATTACCATGGTGATGCGGTTTTGGC
AGTACATCAATGGGCGTGGATAGCGGTTTGACTCACGGGGATTTCCAAGTCTCCACCCCATTGACGTCAA
TGGGAGTTTGTTTTGGCACCAAAATCAACGGGACTTTCCAAAATGTCGTAACAACTCCGCCCCATTGACG
CAAATGGGCGGTAGGCGTGTACGGTGGGAGGTCTATATAAGCAGAGCTCTCTGGCTAACTAGAGAACCCA
CTGCTTACTGGCTTATCGAAATTAATACGACTCACTATAGGGAGACCCAAGCTTGCCACCATGCGCGCCC
CTTCTGCTAGGGCGCTACTGCTGATTCCGCGTCGGGGCCCTGCCGTGCGAGCGTGGGCCCCGGCCGTCTC
CTCTCGGATATGGCTGGCTTCTGAATGGACCCCGCTCGTACGCGCGTGGACCTCTCTGATCCACAAGCCG
GGTTCGGGCCTCCGCTTTCCCGCGCCCCTATCCGGGCTGCCTGGCGGCGTGGGGCAGTGGGCCACCTCCT
CGGGGGCCCGCAGGTGCTGGGTGCTGGCAGGACCCCGCGCCGCACATCCCCTGTTCGCCAGGCTCCAGGG
TGCAGCTGCCACCGGTGTGCGAGACCTTGGGAACGACTCGCAGCGGCGTCCCGCGGCGACCGGGCGCTCA
GAAGTATGGAAGCTCCTAGGGCTGGTGCGCCCCGAGCGCGGGAGACTGTCAGCTGCAGTTATGGTGAGCA
AGGGCGAGGAGCTGTTCACCGGGGTGGTGCCCATCCTGGTCGAGCTGGACGGCGACGTAAACGGCCACAA
GTTCAGCGTGTCCGGCGAGGGCGAGGGCGATGCCACCTACGGCAAGCTGACCCTGAAGTTCATCTGCACC
ACCGGCAAGCTGCCCGTGCCCTGGCCCACCCTCGTGACCACCTTCGGCTACGGCCTGCAGTGCTTCGCCC
GCTACCCCGACCACATGAAGCAGCACGACTTCTTCAAGTCCGCCATGCCCGAAGGCTACGTCCAGGAGCG
CACCATCTTCTTCAAGGACGACGGCAACTACAAGACCCGCGCCGAGGTGAAGTTCGAGGGCGACACCCTG
GTGAACCGCATCGAGCTGAAGGGCATCGACTTCAAGGAGGACGGCAACATCCTGGGGCACAAGCTGGAGT
ACAACTACAACAGCCACAACGTCTATATCATGGCCGACAAGCAGAAGAACGGCATCAAGGTGAACTTCAA
GATCCGCCACAACATCGAGGACGGCAGCGTGCAGCTCGCCGACCACTACCAGCAGAACACCCCCATCGGC
GACGGCCCCGTGCTGCTGCCCGACAACCACTACCTGAGCTACCAGTCCGCCCTGAGCAAAGACCCCAACG
AGAAGCGCGATCACATGGTCCTGCTGGAGTTCGTGACCGCCGCCGGGATCACTCTCGGCATGGACGAGCT
GTACAAGTTCTGCTACGAGAACGAGGTGTAAGGCGCGCCGGGCCCTATTCTATAGTGTCACCTAAATGCT
AGAGCTCGCTGATCAGCCTCGACTGTGCCTTCTAGTTGCCAGCCATCTGTTGTTTGCCCCTCCCCCGTGC
CTTCCTTGACCCTGGAAGGTGCCACTCCCACTGTCCTTTCCTAATAAAATGAGGAAATTGCATCGCATTG
TCTGAGTAGGTGTCATTCTATTCTGGGGGGTGGGGTGGGGCAGGACAGCAAGGGGGAGGATTGGGAAGAC
AATAGCAGGCATGCTGGGGATGCGGTGGGCTCTATGGCTTCTGAGGCGGAAAGAACCAGCTGGGGCTCTA
GGGGGTATCCCC
[124 nt withheld, positions 2393-2516]
C
[91 nt withheld, positions 2518-2608]
A
[49 nt withheld, positions 2610-2658]
CCTTTGACGTTGGAGTCCACGTTCTTT
[37 nt withheld, positions 2686-2722]
ACCCTATCTCGGTCTATTCTTTTGATTTATAAGGGATTTTGCCGATTTCGGCCTATTGGTTAAAAAATGA
GCTGATTTAACAAAAATTTAACGCGAATTAATTCTGTGGAATGTGTGTCAGTTAGGGTGTGGAAAGTCCC
CAGGCTCCCCAGCAGGCAGAAGTATGCAAAGCATGCATCTCAATTAGTCAGCAACCAGGTGTGGAAAGTC
CCCAGGCTCCCCAGCAGGCAGAAGTATGCAAAGCATGCATCTCAATTAGTCAGCAACCATAGTCCCGCCC
CTAACTCCGCCCATCCCGCCCCTAACTCCGCCCAGTTCCGCCCATTCTCCGCCCCATGGCTGACTAATTT
TTTTTATTTATGCAGAGGCCGAGGCCGCCTCTGCCTCTGAGCTATTCCAGAAGTAGTGAGGAGGCTTTTT
TGGAGGCCTAGGCTTTTGCAAAAAGCTCCCGGGAGCTTGTATATCCATTTTCGGATCTGATCAAGAGACA
GGATGAGGATCGTTTCGCATGATTGAACAAGATGGATTGCACGCAGGTTCTCCGGCCGCTTGGGTGGAGA
GGCTATTCGGCTATGACTGGGCACAACAGACAATCGGCTGCTCTGATGCCGCCGTGTTCCGGCTGTCAGC
GCAGGGGCGCCCGGTTCTTTTTGTCAAGACCGACCTGTCCGGTGCCCTGAATGAACTGCAGGACGAGGCA
GCGCGGCTATCGTGGCTGGCCACGACGGGCGTTCCTTGCGCAGCTGTGCTCGACGTTGTCACTGAAGCGG
GAAGGGACTGGCTGCTATTGGGCGAAGTGCCGGGGCAGGATCTCCTGTCATCTCACCTTGCTCCTGCCGA
GAAAGTATCCATCATGGCTGATGCAATGCGGCGGCTGCATACGCTTGATCCGGCTACCTGCCCATTCGAC
CACCAAGCGAAACATCGCATCGAGCGAGCACGTACTCGGATGGAAGCCGGTCTTGTCGATCAGGATGATC
TGGACGAAGAGCATCAGGGGCTCGCGCCAGCCGAACTGTTCGCCAGGCTCAAGGCGCGCATGCCCGACGG
CGAGGATCTCGTCGTGACCCATGGCGATGCCTGCTTGCCGAATATCATGGTGGAAAATGGCCGCTTTTCT
GGATTCATCGACTGTGGCCGGCTGGGTGTGGCGGACCGCTATCAGGACATAGCGTTGGCTACCCGTGATA
TTGCTGAAGAGCTTGGCGGCGAATGGGCTGACCGCTTCCTCGTGCTTTACGGTATCGCCGCTCCCGATTC
GCAGCGCATCGCCTTCTATCGCCTTCTTGACGAGTTCTTCTGAGCGGGACTCTGGGGTTCGAAATGACCG
ACCAAGCGACGCCCAACCTGCCATCACGAGATTTCGATTCCACCGCCGCCTTCTATGAAAGGTTGGGCTT
CGGAATCGTTTTCCGGGACGCCGGCTGGATGATCCTCCAGCGCGGGGATCTCATGCTGGAGTTCTTCGCC
CACCCCAACTTGTTTATTGCAGCTTATAATGGTTACAAATAAAGCAATAGCATCACAAATTTCACAAATA
AAGCATTTTTTTCACTGCATTCTAGTTGTGGTTTGTCCAAACTCATCAATGTATCTTATCATGTCTGTAT
ACCGTCGACCTCTAGCTAGAGCTTGGCGTAATCATGGTCATAGCTGTTTCCTGTGTGAAATTGTTATCCG
CTCACAATTCCACACAACATACGAGCCGGAAGCATAAAGTGTAAAGCCTGGGGTGCCTAATGAGTGAGCT
AACTCACATTAATTGCGTTGCGCTCACTGCCCGCTTTCCAGTCGGGAAACCTGTCGTGCCAGCTGCATTA
ATGAATCGGCCAACGCGCGGGGAGAGGCGGTTTGCGTATTGGGCGCTCTTCCGCTTCCTCGCTCACTGAC
TCGCTGCGCTCGGTCGTTCGGCTGCGGCGAGCGGTATCAGCTCACTCAAAGGCGGTAATACGGTTATCCA
CAGAATCAGGGGATAACGCAGGAAAGAACATGTGAGCAAAAGGCCAGCAAAAGGCCAGGAACCGTAAAAA
GGCCGCGTTGCTGGCGTTTTTCCATAGGCTCCGCCCCCCTGACGAGCATCACAAAAATCGACGCTCAAGT
CAGAGGTGGCGAAACCCGACAGGACTATAAAGATACCAGGCGTTTCCCCCTGGAAGCTCCCTCGTGCGCT
CTCCTGTTCCGACCCTGCCGCTTACCGGATACCTGTCCGCCTTTCTCCCTTCGGGAAGCGTGGCGCTTTC
TCATAGCTCACGCTGTAGGTATCTCAGTTCGGTGTAGGTCGTTCGCTCCAAGCTGGGCTGTGTGCACGAA
CCCCCCGTTCAGCCCGACCGCTGCGCCTTATCCGGTAACTATCGTCTTGAGTCCAACCCGGTAAGACACG
ACTTATCGCCACTGGCAGCAGCCACTGGTAACAGGATTAGCAGAGCGAGGTATGTAGGCGGTGCTACAGA
GTTCTTGAAGTGGTGGCCTAACTACGGCTACACTAGAAGAACAGTATTTGGTATCTGCGCTCTGCTGAAG
CCAGTTACCTTCGGAAAAAGAGTTGGTAGCTCTTGATCCGGCAAACAAACCACCGCTGGTAGCGGTGGTT
TTTTTGTTTGCAAGCAGCAGATTACGCGCAGAAAAAAAGGATCTCAAGAAGATCCTTTGATCTTTTCTAC
GGGGTCTGACGCTCAGTGGAACGAAAACTCACGTTAAGGGATTTTGGTCATGAGATTATCAAAAAGGATC
TTCACCTAGATCCTTTTAAATTAAAAATGAAGTTTTAAATCAATCTAAAGTATATATGAGTAAACTTGGT
CTGACAGTTACCAATGCTTAATCAGTGAGGCACCTATCTCAGCGATCTGTCTATTTCGTTCATCCATAGT
TGCCTGACTCCCCGTCGTGTAGATAACTACGATACGGGAGGGCTTACCATCTGGCCCCAGTGCTGCAATG
ATACCGCGAGACCCACGCTCACCGGCTCCAGATTTATCAGCAATAAACCAGCCAGCCGGAAGGGCCGAGC
GCAGAAGTGGTCCTGCAACTTTATCCGCCTCCATCCAGTCTATTAATTGTTGCCGGGAAGCTAGAGTAAG
TAGTTCGCCAGTTAATAGTTTGCGCAACGTTGTTGCCATTGCTACAGGCATCGTGGTGTCACGCTCGTCG
TTTGGTATGGCTTCATTCAGCTCCGGTTCCCAACGATCAAGGCGAGTTACATGATCCCCCATGTTGTGCA
AAAAAGCGGTTAGCTCCTTCGGTCCTCCGATCGTTGTCAGAAGTAAGTTGGCCGCAGTGTTATCACTCAT
GGTTATGGCAGCACTGCATAATTCTCTTACTGTCATGCCATCCGTAAGATGCTTTTCTGTGACTGGTGAG
TACTCAACCAAGTCATTCTGAGAATAGTGTATGCGGCGACCGAGTTGCTCTTGCCCGGCGTCAATACGGG
ATAATACCGCGCCACATAGCAGAACTTTAAAAGTGCTCATCATTGGAAAACGTTCTTCGGGGCGAAAACT
CTCAAGGATCTTACCGCTGTTGAGATCCAGTTCGATGTAACCCACTCGTGCACCCAACTGATCTTCAGCA
TCTTTTACTTTCACCAGCGTTTCTGGGTGAGCAAAAACAGGAAGGCAAAATGCCGCAAAAAAGGGAATAA
GGGCGACACGGAAATGTTGAATACTCATACTCTTCCTTTTTCAATATTATTGAAGCATTTATCAGGGTTA
TTGTCTCATGAGCGGATACATATTTGAATGTATTTAGAAAAATAAACAAATAGGGGTTCCGCGCACATTT
CCCCGAAAAGTGCCACCTGACGTC
Features (pLannotate 1.2.2; 22 found; start..end, strand, type, name):
     28..80      -  misc_feature   bom (fragment): basis of mobility region from pBR322
    235..614     +  enhancer       CMV enhancer: human cytomegalovirus immediate early enhancer
    615..818     +  promoter       CMV promoter: human cytomegalovirus (CMV) immediate early promoter
    814..847     +  LTR            5' LTR (truncated) (fragment): truncated 5' long terminal repeat (LTR) from HIV-1
    863..881     +  promoter       T7 promoter: promoter for bacteriophage T7 RNA polymerase
    901..1320    +  CDS            Abcb10 (fragment): ABCBA_MOUSE - Experimental evidence at protein level: Swiss-Prot protein existence level 1. Catalyzes the export of an unknown physiological substrate from the mitochondrial matrix to the cytosol in an ATP-dependent manner (PubMed:26053025). May also transport the heme analog Zn (II) mesoporphyrin (ZnMP) in an ATP dependent manner but can't export the heme precursor 5-aminolevulinic acid (ALA) from mitochondria (PubMed:28808058, PubMed:26053025). Plays a role in the early step of the heme biosynthetic process during insertion of iron into protoporphyrin IX (PPIX). In turn participates in hemog
   1321..2037    +  CDS            EYFP: EYFP is a basic (constitutively fluorescent) green/yellow fluorescent protein published in 1996, derived from Aequorea victoria. It is reported to be a very rapidly-maturing weak dimer with high acid sensitivity.
   2079..2097    -  promoter       SP6 promoter: promoter for bacteriophage SP6 RNA polymerase
   2123..2347    +  polyA_signal   bGH poly(A) signal: bovine growth hormone polyadenylation signal
   2351..2372    +  promoter       SV40 promoter (fragment): SV40 enhancer and early promoter
   2393..2821    +  rep_origin     f1 ori (sequence partly withheld): f1 bacteriophage origin of replication; arrow indicates direction of (+) strand synthesis
   2835..3164    +  promoter       SV40 promoter: SV40 enhancer and early promoter
   3231..4022    +  CDS            neo: KKA2_KLEPN - Also known as kan, nptII. Experimental evidence at protein level: Swiss-Prot protein existence level 1. Resistance to kanamycin, neomycin, paromomycin, ribostamycin, butirosin and gentamicin B. From Klebsiella pneumoniae.
   4046..4204    +  CDS            ble (fragment): BLE_KLEPN - Experimental evidence at protein level: Swiss-Prot protein existence level 1. Binding protein with a strong affinity to the bleomycin family of antibiotics. Binds to CL990; an antimitotic-antibiotic compound. From Klebsiella pneumoniae.
   4199..4320    +  polyA_signal   SV40 poly(A) signal: SV40 polyadenylation signal
   4393..4409    -  protein_bind   lac operator: The lac repressor binds to the lac operator to inhibit transcription in E. coli. This inhibition can be relieved by adding lactose or isopropyl-β-D-thiogalactopyranoside (IPTG). lac repressor encoded by lacI
   4417..4447    -  promoter       lac promoter: promoter for the E. coli lac operon
   4462..4483    -  protein_bind   CAP binding site: CAP binding activates transcription in the presence of cAMP. E. coli catabolite activator protein
   4496..4588    -  CDS            lacI (fragment): lac repressor; lacI; The lac repressor binds to the lac operator to inhibit transcription in E. coli. This inhibition can be relieved by adding lactose or isopropyl-β-D-thiogalactopyranoside (IPTG).
   4771..5359    -  rep_origin     ori: high-copy-number ColE1/pMB1/pBR322/pUC origin of replication
   5530..6390    -  CDS            AmpR: β-lactamase; bla; confers resistance to ampicillin, carbenicillin, and related antibiotics
   6391..6495    -  promoter       AmpR promoter: bla
