[The description below was written by a language model from this plasmid's Addgene catalogue record and pLannotate feature annotations shown in this document.]
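Description:
pCMV-ABCB10-eYFP is a mammalian expression plasmid built on the pcDNA3.0 backbone, designed to target enhanced yellow fluorescent protein to mitochondria. It is propagated in E. coli through a high-copy ColE1/pUC-type origin and selected with ampicillin via the β-lactamase gene and its native promoter. An f1 origin is also present, which allows single-stranded DNA production. For mammalian cells, the backbone carries a neomycin phosphotransferase cassette driven by the SV40 enhancer/early promoter and terminated by an SV40 polyadenylation signal, which could support G418 selection of stable transfectants. Short annotated fragments (bom, lacI, ble, a truncated HIV-1 LTR match, and lac promoter/operator elements) appear to be backbone remnants rather than functional parts of the design.

The payload is a single fusion open reading frame under the human cytomegalovirus immediate-early enhancer and promoter, terminated by the bovine growth hormone polyadenylation signal. A 420 bp N-terminal fragment matched to mouse Abcb10, a mitochondrial ABC transporter, is joined directly upstream of the 717 bp EYFP coding sequence. The catalogue describes this fragment as the ABCB10 mitochondrial leading sequence, so it serves as a targeting signal that directs the fluorescent protein to the organelle. T7 and SP6 promoters flank the insert, as is typical of pcDNA3, and are useful for in vitro transcription or as sequencing primer sites. The insert was assembled by Gibson cloning. The stated purpose is to express YFP in mitochondria. The associated publication concerns light-based control of mitochondria, although the record does not state this plasmid's role in that work.
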