Addgene plasmid #206038: pCMV-ABCB10-eYFP
Purpose: Express YFP in mitochondria
Depositing lab: Lufang Zhou. Depositing organization: University of Alabama at Birmingham. Publication: Precisely Control Mitochondria with Light to Manipulate Cell Fate Decision. Ernst P, Xu N, Qu J, Chen H, Goldberg MS, Darley-Usmar V, Zhang JJ, O'Rourke B, Liu X, Zhou L. Biophys J. 2019 Aug 20;117(4):631-645. doi: 10.1016/j.bpj.2019.06.038. Epub 2019 Jul 26. PubMed 31400914.
Backbone
  Vector backbone: pcDNA3.0
  Vector type: Mammalian Expression
Growth in bacteria
  Bacterial resistance: Ampicillin, 100 μg/mL
  Growth temperature: 37°C
  Growth strain: DH5alpha
  Copy number: Unknown
Gene/Insert
  Gene/Insert name: EYFP
  Insert size (bp): 717
  Tag / fusion protein: ABCB10 mitochondrial leading sequence (N terminal on insert)
  Cloning method: Gibson Cloning
  Sequencing primers: 5′ AGTCGCAAGCTTATGGTGAGCAAGGGCGAGGAG; 3′ AGTCGCCACGTGCTTGTACAGCTCGTCCATGC
Terms and licenses: Academic/Nonprofit Terms; Industry Terms: Not Available to Industry
How to cite: pCMV-ABCB10-eYFP was a gift from Lufang Zhou (Addgene plasmid # 206038 ; http://n2t.net/addgene:206038 ; RRID:Addgene_206038)
